>Addgene plasmid #142450 | TFORF0077 | addgene full sequence | sequence record 397233 | Addgene NGS Result
TTAATGTAGTCTTATGCAATACTCTTGTAGTCTTGCAACATGGTAACGATGAGTTAGCAACATGCCTTAC
AAGGAGAGAAAAAGCACCGTGCATGCCGATTGGTGGAAGTAAGGTGGTACGATCGTGCCTTATTAGGAAG
GCAACAGACGGGTCTGACATGGATTGGACGAACCACTGAATTGCCGCATTGCAGAGATATTGTATTTAAG
TGCCTAGCTCGATACATAAACGGGTCTCTCTGGTTAGACCAGATCTGAGCCTGGGAGCTCTCTGGCTAAC
TAGGGAACCCACTGCTTAAGCCTCAATAAAGCTTGCCTTGAGTGCTTCAAGTAGTGTGTGCCCGTCTGTT
GTGTGACTCTGGTAACTAGAGATCCCTCAGACCCTTTTAGTCAGTGTGGAAAATCTCTAGCAGTGGCGCC
CGAACAGGGACTTGAAAGCGAAAGGGAAACCAGAGGAGCTCTCTCGACGCAGGACTCGGCTTGCTGAAGC
GCGCACGGCAAGAGGCGAGGGGCGGCGACTGGTGAGTACGCCAAAAATTTTGACTAGCGGAGGCTAGAAG
GAGAGAGATGGGTGCGAGAGCGTCAGTATTAAGCGGGGGAGAATTAGATCGCGATGGGAAAAAATTCGGT
TAAGGCCAGGGGGAAAGAAAAAATATAAATTAAAACATATAGTATGGGCAAGCAGGGAGCTAGAACGATT
CGCAGTTAATCCTGGCCTGTTAGAAACATCAGAAGGCTGTAGACAAATACTGGGACAGCTACAACCATCC
CTTCAGACAGGATCAGAAGAACTTAGATCATTATATAATACAGTAGCAACCCTCTATTGTGTGCATCAAA
GGATAGAGATAAAAGACACCAAGGAAGCTTTAGACAAGATAGAGGAAGAGCAAAACAAAAGTAAGACCAC
CGCACAGCAAGCGGCCGCTGATCTTCAGACCTGGAGGAGGAGATATGAGGGACAATTGGAGAAGTGAATT
ATATAAATATAAAGTAGTAAAAATTGAACCATTAGGAGTAGCACCCACCAAGGCAAAGAGAAGAGTGGTG
CAGAGAGAAAAAAGAGCAGTGGGAATAGGAGCTTTGTTCCTTGGGTTCTTGGGAGCAGCAGGAAGCACTA
TGGGCGCAGCGTCAATGACGCTGACGGTACAGGCCAGACAATTATTGTCTGGTATAGTGCAGCAGCAGAA
CAATTTGCTGAGGGCTATTGAGGCGCAACAGCATCTGTTGCAACTCACAGTCTGGGGCATCAAGCAGCTC
CAGGCAAGAATCCTGGCTGTGGAAAGATACCTAAAGGATCAACAGCTCCTGGGGATTTGGGGTTGCTCTG
GAAAACTCATTTGCACCACTGCTGTGCCTTGGAATGCTAGTTGGAGTAATAAATCTCTGGAACAGATTTG
GAATCACACGACCTGGATGGAGTGGGACAGAGAAATTAACAATTACACAAGCTTAATACACTCCTTAATT
GAAGAATCGCAAAACCAGCAAGAAAAGAATGAACAAGAATTATTGGAATTAGATAAATGGGCAAGTTTGT
GGAATTGGTTTAACATAACAAATTGGCTGTGGTATATAAAATTATTCATAATGATAGTAGGAGGCTTGGT
AGGTTTAAGAATAGTTTTTGCTGTACTTTCTATAGTGAATAGAGTTAGGCAGGGATATTCACCATTATCG
TTTCAGACCCACCTCCCAACCCCGAGGGGACCCATGCATTGCATCTCAATTAGTCAGCAACCAGGTGTGG
AAAGTCCCCAGGCTCCCCAGCAGGCAGAAGTATGCAAAGCATGCGTCTCAATTAGTCAGCAACCATAGTC
CCGCCCCTAACTCCGCCCATCCCGCCCCTAACTCCGCCCAGTTCCGCCCATTCTCCGCCCCATGGCTGAC
TAATTTTTTTTATTTATGCAGAGGCCGAGGCCGCCTCGGCCTCTGAGCTATTCCAGAAGTAGTGAGGAGG
CTTTTTTGGAGGCCTAGGCTTTTGCAAAAAGCTTTCTAGAGGTACCACCGGAGCTTACCATGACCGAGTA
CAAGCCCACGGTGCGCCTCGCCACCCGCGACGACGTCCCCAGGGCCGTACGCACCCTCGCCGCCGCGTTC
GCCGACTACCCCGCCACGCGCCACACCGTCGATCCGGACCGCCACATCGAGCGGGTCACCGAGCTGCAAG
AACTCTTCCTCACGCGCGTCGGGCTCGACATCGGCAAGGTGTGGGTCGCGGACGACGGCGCCGCCGTGGC
GGTCTGGACCACGCCGGAGAGCGTCGAAGCGGGGGCGGTGTTCGCCGAGATCGGCCCGCGCATGGCCGAG
TTGAGCGGTTCCCGGCTGGCCGCGCAGCAACAGATGGAAGGCCTCCTGGCGCCGCACCGGCCCAAGGAGC
CCGCGTGGTTCCTGGCCACCGTCGGCGTCTCGCCCGACCACCAGGGCAAGGGTCTGGGCAGCGCCGTCGT
GCTCCCCGGAGTGGAGGCGGCCGAGCGCGCCGGGGTGCCCGCCTTCCTGGAGACCTCCGCGCCCCGCAAC
CTCCCCTTCTACGAGCGGCTCGGCTTCACCGTCACCGCCGACGTCGAGGTGCCCGAAGGACCGCGCACCT
GGTGCATGACCCGCAAGCCCGGTGCCAGTTAACGAATTCTAGATCTTGAGACAAATGGCAGTATTCATCC
ACAATTTTAAAAGAAAAGGGGGGATTGGGGGGTACAGTGCAGGGGAAAGAATAGTAGACATAATAGCAAC
AGACATACAAACTAAAGAATTACAAAAACAAATTACAAAAATTCAAAATTTTCGGGTTTATTACAGGGAC
AGCAGAGATCCACTTTGGCGCCGGCTCGAGGCCTGCAGGTGCAAAGATGGATAAAGTTTTAAACAGAGAG
GAATCTTTGCAGCTAATGGACCTTCTAGGTCTTGAAAGGAGTGGGAATTGGCTCCGGTGCCCGTCAGTGG
GCAGAGCGCACATCGCCCACAGTCCCCGAGAAGTTGGGGGGAGGGGTCGGCAATTGAACCGGTGCCTAGA
GAAGGTGGCGCGGGGTAAACTGGGAAAGTGATGTCGTGTACTGGCTCCGCCTTTTTCCCGAGGGTGGGGG
AGAACCGTATATAAGTGCAGTAGTCGCCGTGAACGTTCTTTTTCGCAACGGGTTTGCCGCCAGAACACAG
GTAAGTGCCGTGTGTGGTTCCCGCGGGCCTGGCCTCTTTACGGGTTATGGCCCTTGCGTGCCTTGAATTA
CTTCCACCTGGCTGCAGTACGTGATTCTTGATCCCGAGCTTCGGGTTGGAAGTGGGTGGGAGAGTTCGAG
GCCTTGCGCTTAAGGAGCCCCTTCGCCTCGTGCTTGAGTTGAGGCCTGGCCTGGGCGCTGGGGCCGCCGC
GTGCGAATCTGGTGGCACCTTCGCGCCTGTCTCGCTGCTTTCGATAAGTCTCTAGCCATTTAAAATTTTT
GATGACCTGCTGCGACGCTTTTTTTCTGGCAAGATAGTCTTGTAAATGCGGGCCAAGATCTGCACACTGG
TATTTCGGTTTTTGGGGCCGCGGGCGGCGACGGGGCCCGTGCGTCCCAGCGCACATGTTCGGCGAGGCGG
GGCCTGCGAGCGCGGCCACCGAGAATCGGACGGGGGTAGTCTCAAGCTGGCCGGCCTGCTCTGGTGCCTG
GCCTCGCGCCGCCGTGTATCGCCCCGCCCTGGGCGGCAAGGCTGGCCCGGTCGGCACCAGTTGCGTGAGC
GGAAAGATGGCCGCTTCCCGGCCCTGCTGCAGGGAGCTCAAAATGGAGGACGCGGCGCTCGGGAGAGCGG
GCGGGTGAGTCACCCACACAAAGGAAAAGGGCCTTTCCGTCCTCAGCCGTCGCTTCATGTGACTCCACGG
AGTACCGGGCGCCGTCCAGGCACCTCGATTAGTTCTCGAGCTTTTGGAGTACGTCGTCTTTAGGTTGGGG
GGAGGGGTTTTATGCGATGGAGTTTCCCCACACTGAGTGGGTGGAGACTGAAGTTAGGCCAGCTTGGCAC
TTGATGTAATTCTCCTTGGAATTTGCCCTTTTTGAGTTTGGATCTTGGTTCATTCTCAAGCCTCAGACAG
TGGTTCAAAGTTTTTTTCTTCCATTTCAGGTGTCGTGAGGCTAGCACCGCCACCATGAACTTGGAAGGGC
TTGAAATGATAGCAGTTCTGATCGTCATTGTGCTTTTTGTTAAATTATTGGAACAGTTTGGGCTGATTGA
AGCAGGTTTAGAAGACAGCGTGGAAGATGAACTGGAGATGGCCACCGTCAGGCATCGGCCTGAAGCCCTT
GAGCTTCTGGAAGCCCAGAGCAAATTTACCAAGAAAGAGCTTCAGATCCTTTACAGAGGATTTAAGAATG
AATGCCCCAGTGGTGTTGTTAATGAAGAAACCTTCAAAGAGATTTACTCGCAGTTCTTTCCACAGGGAGA
CTCTACAACATATGCACATTTTCTGTTCAATGCATTTGATACAGACCACAATGGAGCTGTGAGTTTCGAG
GATTTCATCAAAGGTCTTTCCATTTTGCTCCGGGGGACAGTACAAGAAAAACTCAATTGGGCATTTAATC
TGTATGACATAAATAAAGATGGCTACATCACTAAAGAGGAAATGCTTGATATAATGAAAGCAATATACGA
TATGATGGGTAAATGTACATATCCTGTCCTCAAAGAAGATGCTCCCAGACAACACGTTGAAACATTTTTT
CAGAAAATGGACAAAAATAAAGATGGGGTTGTTACCATAGATGAGTTCATTGAAAGCTGCCAAAAAGATG
AAAACATAATGCGCTCCATGCAGCTCTTTGAAAATGTGATTTAGTAATGAACTAGTCCGTAACTTGAAAG
TATTTCGATTTCTTGGCTTTATATATCTTGTGGAAAGGACGATTAGTTATATCCTTTACGTACGTGACGC
GTTAAGTCGACAATCAACCTCTGGATTACAAAATTTGTGAAAGATTGACTGGTATTCTTAACTATGTTGC
TCCTTTTACGCTATGTGGATACGCTGCTTTAATGCCTTTGTATCATGCTATTGCTTCCCGTATGGCTTTC
ATTTTCTCCTCCTTGTATAAATCCTGGTTGCTGTCTCTTTATGAGGAGTTGTGGCCCGTTGTCAGGCAAC
GTGGCGTGGTGTGCACTGTGTTTGCTGACGCAACCCCCACTGGTTGGGGCATTGCCACCACCTGTCAGCT
CCTTTCCGGGACTTTCGCTTTCCCCCTCCCTATTGCCACGGCGGAACTCATCGCCGCCTGCCTTGCCCGC
TGCTGGACAGGGGCTCGGCTGTTGGGCACTGACAATTCCGTGGTGTTGTCGGGGAAATCATCGTCCTTTC
CTTGGCTGCTCGCCTGTGTTGCCACCTGGATTCTGCGCGGGACGTCCTTCTGCTACGTCCCTTCGGCCCT
CAATCCAGCGGACCTTCCTTCCCGCGGCCTGCTGCCGGCTCTGCGGCCTCTTCCGCGTCTTCGCCTTCGC
CCTCAGACGAGTCGGATCTCCCTTTGGGCCGCCTCCCCGCGTCGACTTTAAGACCAATGACTTACAAGGC
AGCTGTAGATCTTAGCCACTTTTTAAAAGAAAAGGGGGGACTGGAAGGGCTAATTCACTCCCAACGAAGA
CAAGATCTGCTTTTTGCTTGTACTGGGTCTCTCTGGTTAGACCAGATCTGAGCCTGGGAGCTCTCTGGCT
AACTAGGGAACCCACTGCTTAAGCCTCAATAAAGCTTGCCTTGAGTGCTTCAAGTAGTGTGTGCCCGTCT
GTTGTGTGACTCTGGTAACTAGAGATCCCTCAGACCCTTTTAGTCAGTGTGGAAAATCTCTAGCAGTACG
TATAGTAGTTCATGTCATCTTATTATTCAGTATTTATAACTTGCAAAGAAATGAATATCAGAGAGTGAGA
GGAACTTGTTTATTGCAGCTTATAATGGTTACAAATAAAGCAATAGCATCACAAATTTCACAAATAAAGC
ATTTTTTTCACTGCATTCTAGTTGTGGTTTGTCCAAACTCATCAATGTATCTTATCATGTCTGGCTCTAG
CTATCCCGCCCCTAACTCCGCCCATCCCGCCCCTAACTCCGCCCAGTTCCGCCCATTCTCCGCCCCATGG
CTGACTAATTTTTTTTATTTATGCAGAGGCCGAGGCCGCCTCGGCCTCTGAGCTATTCCAGAAGTAGTGA
GGAGGCTTTTTTGGAGGCCTAGGGACGTACCCAATTCGCCCTATAGTGAGTCGTATTACGCGCGCTCACT
GGCCGTCGTTTTACAACGTCGTGACTGGGAAAACCCTGGCGTTACCCAACTTAATCGCCTTGCAGCACAT
CCCCCTTTCGCCAGCTGGCGTAATAGCGAAGAGGCCCGCACCGATCGCCCTTCCCAACAGTTGCGCAGCC
TGAATGGCGAATGGG
[124 nt withheld, positions 6386-6509]
C
[91 nt withheld, positions 6511-6601]
A
[49 nt withheld, positions 6603-6651]
CCTTTGACGTTGGAGTCCACGTTCTTT
[37 nt withheld, positions 6679-6715]
ACCCTATCTCGGTCTATTCTTTTGATTTATAAGGGATTTTGCCGATTTCGGCCTATTGGTTAAAAAATGA
GCTGATTTAACAAAAATTTAACGCGAATTTTAACAAAATATTAACGCTTACAATTTAGGTGGCACTTTTC
GGGGAAATGTGCGCGGAACCCCTATTTGTTTATTTTTCTAAATACATTCAAATATGTATCCGCTCATGAG
ACAATAACCCTGATAAATGCTTCAATAATATTGAAAAAGGAAGAGTATGAGTATTCAACATTTCCGTGTC
GCCCTTATTCCCTTTTTTGCGGCATTTTGCCTTCCTGTTTTTGCTCACCCAGAAACGCTGGTGAAAGTAA
AAGATGCTGAAGATCAGTTGGGTGCACGAGTGGGTTACATCGAACTGGATCTCAACAGCGGTAAGATCCT
TGAGAGTTTTCGCCCCGAAGAACGTTTTCCAATGATGAGCACTTTTAAAGTTCTGCTATGTGGCGCGGTA
TTATCCCGTATTGACGCCGGGCAAGAGCAACTCGGTCGCCGCATACACTATTCTCAGAATGACTTGGTTG
AGTACTCACCAGTCACAGAAAAGCATCTTACGGATGGCATGACAGTAAGAGAATTATGCAGTGCTGCCAT
AACCATGAGTGATAACACTGCGGCCAACTTACTTCTGACAACGATCGGAGGACCGAAGGAGCTAACCGCT
TTTTTGCACAACATGGGGGATCATGTAACTCGCCTTGATCGTTGGGAACCGGAGCTGAATGAAGCCATAC
CAAACGACGAGCGTGACACCACGATGCCTGTAGCAATGGCAACAACGTTGCGCAAACTATTAACTGGCGA
ACTACTTACTCTAGCTTCCCGGCAACAATTAATAGACTGGATGGAGGCGGATAAAGTTGCAGGACCACTT
CTGCGCTCGGCCCTTCCGGCTGGCTGGTTTATTGCTGATAAATCTGGAGCCGGTGAGCGTGGGTCTCGCG
GTATCATTGCAGCACTGGGGCCAGATGGTAAGCCCTCCCGTATCGTAGTTATCTACACGACGGGGAGTCA
GGCAACTATGGATGAACGAAATAGACAGATCGCTGAGATAGGTGCCTCACTGATTAAGCATTGGTAACTG
TCAGACCAAGTTTACTCATATATACTTTAGATTGATTTAAAACTTCATTTTTAATTTAAAAGGATCTAGG
TGAAGATCCTTTTTGATAATCTCATGACCAAAATCCCTTAACGTGAGTTTTCGTTCCACTGAGCGTCAGA
CCCCGTAGAAAAGATCAAAGGATCTTCTTGAGATCCTTTTTTTCTGCGCGTAATCTGCTGCTTGCAAACA
AAAAAACCACCGCTACCAGCGGTGGTTTGTTTGCCGGATCAAGAGCTACCAACTCTTTTTCCGAAGGTAA
CTGGCTTCAGCAGAGCGCAGATACCAAATACTGTTCTTCTAGTGTAGCCGTAGTTAGGCCACCACTTCAA
GAACTCTGTAGCACCGCCTACATACCTCGCTCTGCTAATCCTGTTACCAGTGGCTGCTGCCAGTGGCGAT
AAGTCGTGTCTTACCGGGTTGGACTCAAGACGATAGTTACCGGATAAGGCGCAGCGGTCGGGCTGAACGG
GGGGTTCGTGCACACAGCCCAGCTTGGAGCGAACGACCTACACCGAACTGAGATACCTACAGCGTGAGCT
ATGAGAAAGCGCCACGCTTCCCGAAGGGAGAAAGGCGGACAGGTATCCGGTAAGCGGCAGGGTCGGAACA
GGAGAGCGCACGAGGGAGCTTCCAGGGGGAAACGCCTGGTATCTTTATAGTCCTGTCGGGTTTCGCCACC
TCTGACTTGAGCGTCGATTTTTGTGATGCTCGTCAGGGGGGCGGAGCCTATGGAAAAACGCCAGCAACGC
GGCCTTTTTACGGTTCCTGGCCTTTTGCTGGCCTTTTGCTCACATGTTCTTTCCTGCGTTATCCCCTGAT
TCTGTGGATAACCGTATTACCGCCTTTGAGTGAGCTGATACCGCTCGCCGCAGCCGAACGACCGAGCGCA
GCGAGTCAGTGAGCGAGGAAGCGGAAGAGCGCCCAATACGCAAACCGCCTCTCCCCGCGCGTTGGCCGAT
TCATTAATGCAGCTGGCACGACAGGTTTCCCGACTGGAAAGCGGGCAGTGAGCGCAACGCAATTAATGTG
AGTTAGCTCACTCATTAGGCACCCCAGGCTTTACACTTTATGCTTCCGGCTCGTATGTTGTGTGGAATTG
TGAGCGGATAACAATTTCACACAGGAAACAGCTATGACCATGATTACGCCAAGCGCGCAATTAACCCTCA
CTAAAGGGAACAAAAGCTGGAGCTGCAAGC
Features (pLannotate 1.2.2; 31 found; start..end, strand, type, name):
      5..231     +  promoter       RSV promoter: Rous sarcoma virus enhancer/promoter
    232..412     +  LTR            5' LTR (truncated): truncated 5' long terminal repeat (LTR) from HIV-1
    459..584     +  misc_feature   HIV-1 Ψ: packaging signal of human immunodeficiency virus type 1
    568..931     +  CDS            HIV-1 gag (fragment): gag protein from human immunodeficiency virus 1; gag
   1077..1310    +  misc_feature   RRE: The Rev response element (RRE) of HIV-1 allows for Rev-dependent mRNA export from the nucleus to the cytoplasm.
   1687..1713    +  CDS            Rev (fragment): human immunodeficiency virus 1 (HIV-1) Rev protein; rev; enhances nuclear export of unspliced and incompletely spliced viral mRNAs
   1720..1743    +  promoter       SV40 promoter (fragment): SV40 early promoter
   1744..1815    +  promoter       SV40 promoter (fragment): SV40 enhancer and early promoter
   1839..1974    +  rep_origin     SV40 ori: SV40 origin of replication
   2020..2616    +  CDS            PuroR (fragment): puromycin N-acetyltransferase; pac from Streptomyces; confers resistance to puromycin
   2665..2782    +  misc_feature   cPPT/CTS: central polypurine tract and central termination sequence of HIV-1
   2847..2913    +  CDS            small t antigen (fragment): SV40 (simian virus 40) small t antigen
   2920..4098    +  promoter       EF-1α promoter: strong constitutive promoter for human elongation factor EF-1α
   4208..4801    +  CDS            KCNIP4 (fragment): KCIP4_HUMAN - Also known as CALP, KCHIP4. Experimental evidence at protein level: Swiss-Prot protein existence level 1. Regulatory subunit of Kv4/D (Shal)-type voltage-gated rapidly inactivating A-type potassium channels. Modulates KCND2 channel density, inactivation kinetics and rate of recovery from inactivation in a calcium-dependent and isoform-specific manner (PubMed:11847232, PubMed:18957440, PubMed:23576435). Modulates KCND3/Kv4.3 currents (PubMed:23576435). Isoform 4 does not increase KCND2 expression at the cell membrane (PubMed:18957440). Isoform 4 retains KCND3 in the endoplasmic re
   4817..4870    +  promoter       U6 promoter (fragment): RNA polymerase III promoter for human U6 snRNA
   4912..5500    +  misc_feature   WPRE: woodchuck hepatitis virus posttranscriptional regulatory element
   5551..5570    +  misc_feature   cPPT/CTS (fragment): central polypurine tract and central termination sequence of HIV-1
   5572..5805    +  LTR            3' LTR (ΔU3): self-inactivating 3' long terminal repeat (LTR) from HIV-1
   5883..6004    +  polyA_signal   SV40 poly(A) signal: SV40 polyadenylation signal
   6044..6179    +  rep_origin     SV40 ori: SV40 origin of replication
   6200..6218    -  promoter       T7 promoter: promoter for bacteriophage T7 RNA polymerase
   6226..6381    +  CDS            lacZα (fragment): LacZα fragment of β-galactosidase; lacZ fragment
   6386..6814    +  rep_origin     f1 ori (sequence partly withheld): f1 bacteriophage origin of replication; arrow indicates direction of (+) strand synthesis
   6867..6971    +  promoter       AmpR promoter: bla
   6972..7832    +  CDS            AmpR: β-lactamase; bla; confers resistance to ampicillin, carbenicillin, and related antibiotics
   8003..8591    +  rep_origin     ori: high-copy-number ColE1/pMB1/pBR322/pUC origin of replication
   8774..8866    +  CDS            lacI (fragment): lac repressor; lacI; The lac repressor binds to the lac operator to inhibit transcription in E. coli. This inhibition can be relieved by adding lactose or isopropyl-β-D-thiogalactopyranoside (IPTG).
   8879..8900    +  protein_bind   CAP binding site: CAP binding activates transcription in the presence of cAMP. E. coli catabolite activator protein
   8915..8945    +  promoter       lac promoter: promoter for the E. coli lac operon
   8953..8969    +  protein_bind   lac operator: The lac repressor binds to the lac operator to inhibit transcription in E. coli. This inhibition can be relieved by adding lactose or isopropyl-β-D-thiogalactopyranoside (IPTG). lac repressor encoded by lacI
   9014..9032    +  promoter       T3 promoter: promoter for bacteriophage T3 RNA polymerase
