[The description below was written by a language model from this plasmid's Addgene catalogue record and pLannotate feature annotations shown in this document.]
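Description:
TFORF0077 is a lentiviral mammalian expression plasmid built on the pLX_TRC317 backbone, one member of a barcoded collection of transcription factor open reading frames designed for pooled overexpression screens. It is propagated in E. coli through a high-copy ColE1/pUC-type origin with ampicillin selection (AmpR); an f1 origin and remnants of a lac/lacZα cloning region flanked by T7 and T3 promoters are also present in the bacterial portion. Depositor comments warn that the plasmid can recombine.

The viral portion has a third-generation, self-inactivating layout. An RSV promoter drives a truncated HIV-1 5' LTR, followed by the Ψ packaging signal with a gag fragment, the RRE for Rev-dependent export of genomic RNA, a cPPT/CTS element and a ΔU3 3' LTR with a downstream SV40 polyadenylation signal. Within the proviral region, an SV40 early promoter/origin drives puromycin N-acetyltransferase for selection of transduced cells. A separate EF-1α promoter drives the insert, human KCNIP4 (also known as CALP or KCHIP4), whose synthesized ORF corresponds to a specific transcript isoform cited by the depositor. KCNIP4 is annotated as a calcium-dependent regulatory subunit of Kv4-type potassium channels. The feature table marks only part of the 791 bp insert as KCNIP4 coding sequence. A WPRE downstream of the ORF enhances transcript expression.

According to the record, each construct in the collection carries a unique 24-bp barcode that identifies the ORF in pooled screens. The barcode is not separately annotated in the feature table, and the short U6 promoter fragment detected between the ORF and WPRE has no stated function in the record.
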