Addgene plasmid #142450: TFORF0077
Purpose: Lentiviral vector for overexpressing transcription factor ORFs with unique 24-bp barcodes. Barcodes facilitate identification of transcription factors in pooled screens.
Depositing lab: Feng Zhang. Depositing organization: Broad Institute. Publication: A transcription factor atlas of directed differentiation. Joung J, Ma S, Tay T, Geiger-Schuller KR, Kirchgatterer PC, Verdine VK, Guo B, Arias-Garcia MA, Allen WE, Singh A, Kuksenko O, Abudayyeh OO, Gootenberg JS, Fu Z, Macrae RK, Buenrostro JD, Regev A, Zhang F. Cell. 2023 Jan 5;186(1):209-229.e26. doi: 10.1016/j.cell.2022.11.026. PubMed 36608654.
Backbone
  Vector backbone: pLX_TRC317
  Backbone manufacturer: Broad Institute Genetic Perturbation Platform
  Backbone size w/o insert (bp): 8264
  Vector type: Mammalian Expression, Lentiviral
  Selectable markers: Puromycin
Growth in bacteria
  Bacterial resistance: Ampicillin, 100 μg/mL
  Growth temperature: 37°C
  Growth strain: NEB Stable
  Copy number: High Copy
Gene/Insert
  Gene/Insert name: KCNIP4
  Species: H. sapiens (human)
  Insert size (bp): 791
  Entrez Gene: KCNIP4 (a.k.a. CALP, KCHIP4)
  Promoter: EF1a
  Cloning method: Unknown
  Sequencing primers: 5′ GGGTGGAGACTGAAGTTAGGCCAG; 3′ CACATAGCGTAAAAGGAGCAACATAG
Terms and licenses: Academic/Nonprofit Terms; Industry Terms: Not Available to Industry
Depositor comments: NM_147183,ENST00000382150 . The transcription factor ORF portion of this plasmid was synthesized by Genewiz. Please test multiple small colonies in case of plasmid recombination. To make this collection available in a timely manner, a portion of this collection was not fully sequenced by Addgene. If an Addgene verified full plasmid sequence is not available, please contact us prior to placing an order to request the full sequence.
How to cite: TFORF0077 was a gift from Feng Zhang (Addgene plasmid # 142450 ; http://n2t.net/addgene:142450 ; RRID:Addgene_142450)
