>Addgene plasmid #142450 | TFORF0077 | depositor partial sequence | sequence record 279488 | Insert
ACCGCCACCATGAACTTGGAAGGGCTTGAAATGATAGCAGTTCTGATCGTCATTGTGCTTTTTGTTAAAT
TATTGGAACAGTTTGGGCTGATTGAAGCAGGTTTAGAAGACAGCGTGGAAGATGAACTGGAGATGGCCAC
CGTCAGGCATCGGCCTGAAGCCCTTGAGCTTCTGGAAGCCCAGAGCAAATTTACCAAGAAAGAGCTTCAG
ATCCTTTACAGAGGATTTAAGAATGAATGCCCCAGTGGTGTTGTTAATGAAGAAACCTTCAAAGAGATTT
ACTCGCAGTTCTTTCCACAGGGAGACTCTACAACATATGCACATTTTCTGTTCAATGCATTTGATACAGA
CCACAATGGAGCTGTGAGTTTCGAGGATTTCATCAAAGGTCTTTCCATTTTGCTCCGGGGGACAGTACAA
GAAAAACTCAATTGGGCATTTAATCTGTATGACATAAATAAAGATGGCTACATCACTAAAGAGGAAATGC
TTGATATAATGAAAGCAATATACGATATGATGGGTAAATGTACATATCCTGTCCTCAAAGAAGATGCTCC
CAGACAACACGTTGAAACATTTTTTCAGAAAATGGACAAAAATAAAGATGGGGTTGTTACCATAGATGAG
TTCATTGAAAGCTGCCAAAAAGATGAAAACATAATGCGCTCCATGCAGCTCTTTGAAAATGTGATTTAGT
AATGAACTAGTCCGTAACTTGAAAGTATTTCGATTTCTTGGCTTTATATATCTTGTGGAAAGGACGATTA
GTTATATCCTTTACGTACGTG
