>Addgene plasmid #142450 | TFORF0077 | depositor partial sequence | sequence record 279489 | Barcode
TTAGTTATATCCTTTACGTACGTG
